Addgene plasmid #117176: pAAV-COX4-dAPEX2
Purpose: Plasmid name in publication: pAAV-Matrix-dAPEX2. Peroxidase reporter for multiplexed electron microscopy labeling
Depositing lab: David Ginty. Depositing organization: Harvard Medical School. Publication: Multiplexed peroxidase-based electron microscopy labeling enables simultaneous visualization of multiple cell types. Zhang Q, Lee WA, Paul DL, Ginty DD. Nat Neurosci. 2019 Mar 18. pii: 10.1038/s41593-019-0358-7. doi: 10.1038/s41593-019-0358-7. PubMed 30886406.
Backbone
  Vector backbone: pAAV
  Backbone size w/o insert (bp): 5446
  Total vector size (bp): 6319
  Vector type: Mammalian Expression, AAV
Growth in bacteria
  Bacterial resistance: Ampicillin, 100 μg/mL
  Growth temperature: 37°C
  Growth strain: NEB Stable
  Copy number: High Copy
Gene/Insert
  Gene/Insert name: COX4-dAPEX2 (alt name: pAAV-Matrix-dAPEX2)
  Species: G. max (soybean)
  Insert size (bp): 873
  Mutation: W41F and A134P on soybean APX
  Promoter: EF1a
  Cloning method: Gibson Cloning
  Sequencing primers: 5′ tcaagcctcagacagtggttc; 3′ CATAGCGTAAAAGGAGCAACA
Terms and licenses: Academic/Nonprofit Terms; Industry Terms: Not Available to Industry
How to cite: pAAV-COX4-dAPEX2 was a gift from David Ginty (Addgene plasmid # 117176 ; http://n2t.net/addgene:117176 ; RRID:Addgene_117176)
