[The description below was written by a language model from this plasmid's Addgene catalogue record and pLannotate feature annotations shown in this document.]
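Description:
pAAV-COX4-dAPEX2 (called pAAV-Matrix-dAPEX2 in the associated publication) is an adeno-associated virus transfer plasmid for mammalian expression of a mitochondrially targeted peroxidase reporter for electron microscopy. It is built on a pAAV backbone of about 6.3 kb. It propagates in E. coli through a high-copy ColE1/pUC-type origin with ampicillin selection (AmpR under its own bla promoter), and it also carries an f1 phage origin. The expression cassette is flanked by AAV2 inverted terminal repeats, which direct replication and packaging of the intervening DNA into AAV particles. In the annotated sequence the 3′ ITR is detected in full, whereas the 5′ ITR appears only as short fragments. This is common for sequencing reads through these structured repeats.

Between the ITRs, the human EF-1α promoter drives an 873 bp insert. It consists of a short fragment of human COX4I1, presumably its N-terminal mitochondrial targeting sequence given the "Matrix" name, fused to dAPEX2. dAPEX2 is a soybean ascorbate peroxidase variant carrying the W41F and A134P mutations. A WPRE follows to enhance transcript expression, then the human growth hormone polyadenylation signal. The coding sequence lies in the forward orientation relative to the promoter. It is bracketed by a single lox2272 site upstream and a single loxP site downstream. These two sites are incompatible with each other, and they look like remnants of a DIO/FLEX-type backbone, so as annotated the cassette should express constitutively rather than depending on Cre.

The record describes the construct as a peroxidase reporter for multiplexed electron microscopy labeling. In that approach, targeting the peroxidase to different subcellular compartments allows multiple cell types to be distinguished in the same sample.
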