Features (pLannotate 1.2.2; 20 found; start..end, strand, type, name):
     12..39      +  repeat_region  AAV2 ITR (fragment): inverted terminal repeat of adeno-associated virus serotype 2 inverted
     68..95      +  repeat_region  AAV2 ITR (fragment): inverted terminal repeat of adeno-associated virus serotype 2 inverted
    158..224     +  CDS            small t antigen (fragment): SV40 (simian virus 40) small t antigen
    231..1409    +  promoter       EF-1α promoter: strong constitutive promoter for human elongation factor EF-1α
   1416..1433    +  misc_feature   MCS (fragment): pUC18/19 multiple cloning site
   1440..1473    +  protein_bind   lox2272: Cre-mediated recombination occurs in the 8-bp core sequence (GGATACTT). lox2272 sites are compatible with each other, but incompatible with loxP or loxN sites (Lee and Saito, 1988). Cre recombinase
   1486..1557    +  CDS            COX4I1 (fragment): COX41_HUMAN - Also known as COX4. Experimental evidence at protein level: Swiss-Prot protein existence level 1. Component of the cytochrome c oxidase, the last enzyme in the mitochondrial electron transport chain which drives oxidative phosphorylation. The respiratory chain contains 3 multisubunit complexes succinate dehydrogenase (complex II, CII), ubiquinol- cytochrome c oxidoreductase (cytochrome b-c1 complex, complex III, CIII) and cytochrome c oxidase (complex IV, CIV), that cooperate to transfer electrons derived from NADH and succinate to molecular oxygen, creating an electrochemical gr
   1609..2355    +  CDS            APEX2: soybean ascorbate peroxidase, engineered to serve as a monomeric tag for electron microscopy and live-cell proteomics (Lam et al., 2015) more active than the original APEX due to the A134P mutation
   2378..2411    -  protein_bind   loxP: Cre-mediated recombination occurs in the 8-bp core sequence (GCATACAT). Cre recombinase
   2412..2436    +  misc_feature   MCS (fragment): pBluescript multiple cloning site
   2436..3024    +  misc_feature   WPRE: woodchuck hepatitis virus posttranscriptional regulatory element
   3056..3532    +  polyA_signal   hGH poly(A) signal: human growth hormone polyadenylation signal
   3572..3712    +  repeat_region  AAV2 ITR: inverted terminal repeat of adeno-associated virus serotype 2 inverted
   3717..3768    -  misc_feature   bom (fragment): basis of mobility region from pBR322
   3787..4242    +  rep_origin     f1 ori (sequence partly withheld): f1 bacteriophage origin of replication; arrow indicates direction of (+) strand synthesis
   4243..4292    -  misc_feature   bom (fragment): basis of mobility region from pBR322
   4394..4429    -  CDS            rop (fragment): Rop protein, which maintains plasmids at low copy number; rop
   4524..4628    +  promoter       AmpR promoter: bla
   4629..5489    +  CDS            AmpR: β-lactamase; bla; confers resistance to ampicillin, carbenicillin, and related antibiotics
   5660..6248    +  rep_origin     ori: high-copy-number ColE1/pMB1/pBR322/pUC origin of replication
>Addgene plasmid #117176 | pAAV-COX4-dAPEX2 | addgene full sequence | sequence record 225174 | Addgene NGS Result
CCTGCAGGCAGCTGCGCGCTCGCTCGCTCACTGAGGCCGCCCGGGCGTCGGGCGACCTTTGGTCGCCCGG
CCTCAGTGAGCGAGCGAGCGCGCAGAGAGGGAGTGGCCAACTCCATCACTAGGGGTTCCTGCGGCCGCAC
GCGTAAGCTTTGCAAAGATGGATAAAGTTTTAAACAGAGAGGAATCTTTGCAGCTAATGGACCTTCTAGG
TCTTGAAAGGAGTGGGAATTGGCTCCGGTGCCCGTCAGTGGGCAGAGCGCACATCGCCCACAGTCCCCGA
GAAGTTGGGGGGAGGGGTCGGCAATTGAACCGGTGCCTAGAGAAGGTGGCGCGGGGTAAACTGGGAAAGT
GATGTCGTGTACTGGCTCCGCCTTTTTCCCGAGGGTGGGGGAGAACCGTATATAAGTGCAGTAGTCGCCG
TGAACGTTCTTTTTCGCAACGGGTTTGCCGCCAGAACACAGGTAAGTGCCGTGTGTGGTTCCCGCGGGCC
TGGCCTCTTTACGGGTTATGGCCCTTGCGTGCCTTGAATTACTTCCACCTGGCTGCAGTACGTGATTCTT
GATCCCGAGCTTCGGGTTGGAAGTGGGTGGGAGAGTTCGAGGCCTTGCGCTTAAGGAGCCCCTTCGCCTC
GTGCTTGAGTTGAGGCCTGGCCTGGGCGCTGGGGCCGCCGCGTGCGAATCTGGTGGCACCTTCGCGCCTG
TCTCGCTGCTTTCGATAAGTCTCTAGCCATTTAAAATTTTTGATGACCTGCTGCGACGCTTTTTTTCTGG
CAAGATAGTCTTGTAAATGCGGGCCAAGATCTGCACACTGGTATTTCGGTTTTTGGGGCCGCGGGCGGCG
ACGGGGCCCGTGCGTCCCAGCGCACATGTTCGGCGAGGCGGGGCCTGCGAGCGCGGCCACCGAGAATCGG
ACGGGGGTAGTCTCAAGCTGGCCGGCCTGCTCTGGTGCCTGGCCTCGCGCCGCCGTGTATCGCCCCGCCC
TGGGCGGCAAGGCTGGCCCGGTCGGCACCAGTTGCGTGAGCGGAAAGATGGCCGCTTCCCGGCCCTGCTG
CAGGGAGCTCAAAATGGAGGACGCGGCGCTCGGGAGAGCGGGCGGGTGAGTCACCCACACAAAGGAAAAG
GGCCTTTCCGTCCTCAGCCGTCGCTTCATGTGACTCCACGGAGTACCGGGCGCCGTCCAGGCACCTCGAT
TAGTTCTCGAGCTTTTGGAGTACGTCGTCTTTAGGTTGGGGGGAGGGGTTTTATGCGATGGAGTTTCCCC
ACACTGAGTGGGTGGAGACTGAAGTTAGGCCAGCTTGGCACTTGATGTAATTCTCCTTGGAATTTGCCCT
TTTTGAGTTTGGATCTTGGTTCATTCTCAAGCCTCAGACAGTGGTTCAAAGTTTTTTTCTTCCATTTCAG
GTGTCGTGAGGTACCGGATCCTCTAGAGTCGACTCCGGAATAACTTCGTATAGGATACTTTATACGAAGT
TATGCTAGCGCCACCATGCTGGCCACCCGCGTGTTCAGCCTGGTGGGCAAGCGCGCCATCAGCACCAGCG
TGTGCGTGCGCGCCCACAAGGATCCAGGCAAGCCCATCCCCAACCCCCTGCTGGGCCTGGACAGCACCGG
AAAGTCTTACCCAACTGTGAGTGCTGATTACCAGAAGGCCGTTGAGAAGGCGAAGAAGAAGCTCAGAGGC
TTCATCGCTGAGAAGAGATGCGCTCCTCTAATGCTCCGTTTGGCATTCCACTCTGCTGGAACCTTTGACA
AGGGCACGAAGACCGGTGGACCCTTCGGAACCATCAAGCACCCTGCCGAACTGGCTCACAGCGCTAACAA
CGGTCTTGACATCGCTGTTAGGCTTTTGGAGCCACTCAAGGCGGAGTTCCCTATTTTGAGCTACGCCGAT
TTCTACCAGTTGGCTGGCGTTGTTGCCGTTGAGGTCACGGGTGGACCTGAAGTTCCATTCCACCCTGGAA
GAGAGGACAAGCCTGAGCCACCACCAGAGGGTCGCTTGCCCGATCCCACTAAGGGTTCTGACCATTTGAG
AGATGTGTTTGGCAAAGCTATGGGGCTTACTGACCAAGATATCGTTGCTCTATCTGGGGGTCACACTATT
GGAGCTGCACACAAGGAGCGTTCTGGATTTGAGGGTCCCTGGACCTCTAATCCTCTTATTTTCGACAACT
CATACTTCACGGAGTTGTTGAGTGGTGAGAAGGAAGGTCTCCTTCAGCTACCTTCTGACAAGGCTCTTTT
GTCTGACCCTGTATTCCGCCCTCTCGTTGATAAATATGCAGCGGACGAAGATGCCTTCTTTGCTGATTAC
GCTGAGGCTCACCAAAAGCTTTCCGAGCTTGGGTTTGCTGATGCCTAGTGTACAAGTAAGGCGCGCCATA
ACTTCGTATAATGTATGCTATACGAAGTTATGAATTCGATATCAAGCTTATCGATAATCAACCTCTGGAT
TACAAAATTTGTGAAAGATTGACTGGTATTCTTAACTATGTTGCTCCTTTTACGCTATGTGGATACGCTG
CTTTAATGCCTTTGTATCATGCTATTGCTTCCCGTATGGCTTTCATTTTCTCCTCCTTGTATAAATCCTG
GTTGCTGTCTCTTTATGAGGAGTTGTGGCCCGTTGTCAGGCAACGTGGCGTGGTGTGCACTGTGTTTGCT
GACGCAACCCCCACTGGTTGGGGCATTGCCACCACCTGTCAGCTCCTTTCCGGGACTTTCGCTTTCCCCC
TCCCTATTGCCACGGCGGAACTCATCGCCGCCTGCCTTGCCCGCTGCTGGACAGGGGCTCGGCTGTTGGG
CACTGACAATTCCGTGGTGTTGTCGGGGAAATCATCGTCCTTTCCTTGGCTGCTCGCCTATGTTGCCACC
TGGATTCTGCGCGGGACGTCCTTCTGCTACGTCCCTTCGGCCCTCAATCCAGCGGACCTTCCTTCCCGCG
GCCTGCTGCCGGCTCTGCGGCCTCTTCCGCGTCTTCGCCTTCGCCCTCAGACGAGTCGGATCTCCCTTTG
GGCCGCCTCCCCGCATCGATACCGAGCGCTGCTCGAGAGATCTACGGGTGGCATCCCTGTGACCCCTCCC
CAGTGCCTCTCCTGGCCCTGGAAGTTGCCACTCCAGTGCCCACCAGCCTTGTCCTAATAAAATTAAGTTG
CATCATTTTGTCTGACTAGGTGTCCTTCTATAATATTATGGGGTGGAGGGGGGTGGTATGGAGCAAGGGG
CAAGTTGGGAAGACAACCTGTAGGGCCTGCGGGGTCTATTGGGAACCAAGCTGGAGTGCAGTGGCACAAT
CTTGGCTCACTGCAATCTCCGCCTCCTGGGTTCAAGCGATTCTCCTGCCTCAGCCTCCCGAGTTGTTGGG
ATTCCAGGCATGCATGACCAGGCTCAGCTAATTTTTGTTTTTTTGGTAGAGACGGGGTTTCACCATATTG
GCCAGGCTGGTCTCCAACTCCTAATCTCAGGTGATCTACCCACCTTGGCCTCCCAAATTGCTGGGATTAC
AGGCGTGAACCACTGCTCCCTTCCCTGTCCTTCTGATTTTGTAGGTAACCACGTGCGGACCGAGCGGCCG
CAGGAACCCCTAGTGATGGAGTTGGCCACTCCCTCTCTGCGCGCTCGCTCGCTCACTGAGGCCGGGCGAC
CAAAGGTCGCCCGACGCCCGGGCTTTGCCCGGGCGGCCTCAGTGAGCGAGCGAGCGCGCAGCTGCCTGCA
GGGGCGCCTGATGCGGTATTTTCTCCTTACGCATCTGTGCGGTATTTCACACCGCATA
[95 nt withheld, positions 3769-3863]
T
[46 nt withheld, positions 3865-3910]
C
[141 nt withheld, positions 3912-4052]
CCTTTGACGTTGGAGTCCACGTTCTTT
[37 nt withheld, positions 4080-4116]
ACTCTATCTCGGGCTATTCTTTTGATTTATAAGGGATTTTGCCGATTTCGGTCTATTGGTTAAAAAATGA
GCTGATTTAACAAAAATTTAACGCGAATTTTAACAAAATATTAACGTTTACAATTTTATGGTGCACTCTC
AGTACAATCTGCTCTGATGCCGCATAGTTAAGCCAGCCCCGACACCCGCCAACACCCGCTGACGCGCCCT
GACGGGCTTGTCTGCTCCCGGCATCCGCTTACAGACAAGCTGTGACCGTCTCCGGGAGCTGCATGTGTCA
GAGGTTTTCACCGTCATCACCGAAACGCGCGAGACGAAAGGGCCTCGTGATACGCCTATTTTTATAGGTT
AATGTCATGATAATAATGGTTTCTTAGACGTCAGGTGGCACTTTTCGGGGAAATGTGCGCGGAACCCCTA
TTTGTTTATTTTTCTAAATACATTCAAATATGTATCCGCTCATGAGACAATAACCCTGATAAATGCTTCA
ATAATATTGAAAAAGGAAGAGTATGAGTATTCAACATTTCCGTGTCGCCCTTATTCCCTTTTTTGCGGCA
TTTTGCCTTCCTGTTTTTGCTCACCCAGAAACGCTGGTGAAAGTAAAAGATGCTGAAGATCAGTTGGGTG
CACGAGTGGGTTACATCGAACTGGATCTCAACAGCGGTAAGATCCTTGAGAGTTTTCGCCCCGAAGAACG
TTTTCCAATGATGAGCACTTTTAAAGTTCTGCTATGTGGCGCGGTATTATCCCGTATTGACGCCGGGCAA
GAGCAACTCGGTCGCCGCATACACTATTCTCAGAATGACTTGGTTGAGTACTCACCAGTCACAGAAAAGC
ATCTTACGGATGGCATGACAGTAAGAGAATTATGCAGTGCTGCCATAACCATGAGTGATAACACTGCGGC
CAACTTACTTCTGACAACGATCGGAGGACCGAAGGAGCTAACCGCTTTTTTGCACAACATGGGGGATCAT
GTAACTCGCCTTGATCGTTGGGAACCGGAGCTGAATGAAGCCATACCAAACGACGAGCGTGACACCACGA
TGCCTGTAGCAATGGCAACAACGTTGCGCAAACTATTAACTGGCGAACTACTTACTCTAGCTTCCCGGCA
ACAATTAATAGACTGGATGGAGGCGGATAAAGTTGCAGGACCACTTCTGCGCTCGGCCCTTCCGGCTGGC
TGGTTTATTGCTGATAAATCTGGAGCCGGTGAGCGTGGGTCTCGCGGTATCATTGCAGCACTGGGGCCAG
ATGGTAAGCCCTCCCGTATCGTAGTTATCTACACGACGGGGAGTCAGGCAACTATGGATGAACGAAATAG
ACAGATCGCTGAGATAGGTGCCTCACTGATTAAGCATTGGTAACTGTCAGACCAAGTTTACTCATATATA
CTTTAGATTGATTTAAAACTTCATTTTTAATTTAAAAGGATCTAGGTGAAGATCCTTTTTGATAATCTCA
TGACCAAAATCCCTTAACGTGAGTTTTCGTTCCACTGAGCGTCAGACCCCGTAGAAAAGATCAAAGGATC
TTCTTGAGATCCTTTTTTTCTGCGCGTAATCTGCTGCTTGCAAACAAAAAAACCACCGCTACCAGCGGTG
GTTTGTTTGCCGGATCAAGAGCTACCAACTCTTTTTCCGAAGGTAACTGGCTTCAGCAGAGCGCAGATAC
CAAATACTGTTCTTCTAGTGTAGCCGTAGTTAGGCCACCACTTCAAGAACTCTGTAGCACCGCCTACATA
CCTCGCTCTGCTAATCCTGTTACCAGTGGCTGCTGCCAGTGGCGATAAGTCGTGTCTTACCGGGTTGGAC
TCAAGACGATAGTTACCGGATAAGGCGCAGCGGTCGGGCTGAACGGGGGGTTCGTGCACACAGCCCAGCT
TGGAGCGAACGACCTACACCGAACTGAGATACCTACAGCGTGAGCTATGAGAAAGCGCCACGCTTCCCGA
AGGGAGAAAGGCGGACAGGTATCCGGTAAGCGGCAGGGTCGGAACAGGAGAGCGCACGAGGGAGCTTCCA
GGGGGAAACGCCTGGTATCTTTATAGTCCTGTCGGGTTTCGCCACCTCTGACTTGAGCGTCGATTTTTGT
GATGCTCGTCAGGGGGGCGGAGCCTATGGAAAAACGCCAGCAACGCGGCCTTTTTACGGTTCCTGGCCTT
TTGCTGGCCTTTTGCTCACATGT
